>Addgene plasmid #43636 | III-GGAC | depositor partial sequence | sequence record 58901 | III-GGAC sequence 426 bps
CGTCTCGGCTCACCCCAGAGCAGGTCGTGGCAATCGCGAGCAATAACGGCGGAAAACAGGCTTTGGAAAC
GGTGCAGAGGCTCCTTCCAGTGCTGTGCCAAGCGCACGGACTGACCCCAGAGCAGGTCGTGGCAATCGCG
AGCAATAACGGCGGAAAACAGGCTTTGGAAACGGTGCAGAGGCTCCTTCCAGTGCTGTGCCAAGCGCACG
GCCTCACCCCAGAGCAGGTCGTGGCAATCGCCTCCAACATTGGCGGGAAACAGGCACTCGAGACTGTCCA
GCGCCTGCTTCCCGTGCTGTGCCAAGCGCACGGATTAACCCCAGAGCAGGTCGTGGCGATCGCAAGCCAC
GACGGAGGAAAGCAAGCCTTGGAAACAGTACAGAGGCTGTTGCCTGTGCTGTGCCAAGCGCACGGACTCA
GAGACG
