>Addgene plasmid #43636 | III-GGAC | addgene partial sequence | sequence record 61708 | M13-F20 5'-TGTAAAACGACGGCCAGT-3'
GCGATTGGGCCCTCTGATGCATGCTCGAGCGGCCGCCAGTGTGATGGATATCTGCAGAATTCGCCCTTGA
TGCCGTCCTAGCGCGTCTCGGCTCACCCCAGAGCAGGTCGTGGCAATCGCGAGCAATAACGGCGGAAAAC
AGGCTTTGGAAACGGTGCAGAGGCTCCTTCCAGTGCTGTGCCAAGCGCACGGACTGACCCCAGAGCAGGT
CGTGGCAATCGCGAGCAATAACGGCGGAAAACAGGCTTTGGAAACGGTGCAGAGGCTCCTTCCAGTGCTG
TGCCAAGCGCACGGCCTCACCCCAGAGCAGGTCGTGGCAATCGCCTCCAACATTGGCGGGAAACAGGCAC
TCGAGACTGTCCAGCGCCTGCTTCCCGTGCTGTGCCAAGCGCACGGATTAACCCCAGAGCAGGTCGTGGC
GATCGCAAGCCACGACGGAGGAAAGCAAGCCTTGGAAACAGTACAGAGGCTGTTGCCTGTGCTGTGCCAA
GCGCACGGACTCAGAGACGTGGGCACAGGAAAGATACTTAAGGGCGAATTCCAGCACACTGGCGGCCGTT
ACTAGTGGATCCGAGCTCGGTACCAAGCTTGATGCATAGCTTGAGTATTCTATAGTGTCACCTAAATAGC
TTGGCGTAATCATGGTCATAGCTGTTTCCTGTGTGAAATTGTTATCCGCTCACAATTCCACACAACATAC
GAGCCGGAAGCATAAAGTGTAAAGCCTGGGGTGCCTAATGAGTGAGCTAACTCACATTAATTGCGTTGCG
CTCACTGCCCGCTTTCCAGTCGGGAAACCTGTCGTGCCAGCTGCATTAATGAATCGGCCAACGCGCGGGG
AGAGGCGGTTTGCGTATTGGGCGCTCT
