[The description below was written by a language model from this plasmid's Addgene catalogue record.]
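Description:
III-GGAC is a bacterial cloning plasmid built on the commercial pCRII-TOPO backbone (about 4.0 kb without insert), carrying a 426 bp synthetic insert introduced by TOPO cloning. It is maintained at high copy number in E. coli and is selected with both ampicillin and kanamycin, consistent with the two resistance markers carried by this backbone. No feature table accompanies the record, so the exact layout of origins, markers and flanking sites cannot be confirmed here beyond what the backbone name implies. The listed sequencing primers, T7 on one side and M13 reverse on the other, indicate that the insert sits in the standard cloning site flanked by these priming sites.

The plasmid was deposited in connection with a TALEN genome-editing system developed for generating human stem cell-based disease models. The catalogue entry does not describe the insert's content, but the name and size suggest one member of a library of pre-assembled TALE repeat modules: "GGAC" most plausibly denotes the four-nucleotide target recognised by a block of repeat units, and "III" its position in an ordered assembly. A 426 bp length would be compatible with roughly four TALE repeats, but this interpretation is an inference rather than something stated in the record. The plasmid carries no stated eukaryotic promoter, tag or reporter, and it is not an expression construct. It appears to serve as a storage and source vector from which the synthetic module is recovered and combined with others to build full-length TALE DNA-binding arrays for custom nucleases.
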