Addgene plasmid #43636: III-GGAC
Depositing lab: Chad Cowan & Kiran Musunuru. Depositing organization: Harvard University. Publication: A TALEN Genome-Editing System for Generating Human Stem Cell-Based Disease Models. Ding Q, Lee YK, Schaefer EA, Peters DT, Veres A, Kim K, Kuperwasser N, Motola DL, Meissner TB, Hendriks WT, Trevisan M, Gupta RM, Moisan A, Banks E, Friesen M, Schinzel RT, Xia F, Tang A, Xia Y, Figueroa E, Wann A, Ahfeldt T, Daheron L, Zhang F, Rubin LL, Peng LF, Chung RT, Musunuru K, Cowan CA. Cell Stem Cell. 2012 Dec 12. pii: S1934-5909(12)00645-5. doi: 10.1016/j.stem.2012.11.011. PubMed 23246482.
Backbone
  Vector backbone: pCRII-TOPO
  Backbone manufacturer: Invitrogen
  Backbone size w/o insert (bp): 3973
  Vector type: Bacterial Cloning
Growth in bacteria
  Bacterial resistance: Ampicillin and Kanamycin, 100 & 50 μg/mL
  Growth temperature: 37°C
  Growth strain: Top10
  Copy number: High Copy
Gene/Insert
  Gene/Insert name: III-GGAC
  Species: Synthetic
  Insert size (bp): 426
  Cloning method: TOPO Cloning
  Sequencing primers: 5′ T7; 3′ M13-rev
Terms and licenses: Academic/Nonprofit Terms; Industry Terms: Not Available to Industry
How to cite: III-GGAC was a gift from Chad Cowan & Kiran Musunuru (Addgene plasmid # 43636 ; http://n2t.net/addgene:43636 ; RRID:Addgene_43636)
